Addgene plasmid #122466: pDONR223 SCAF8_isoC_CRISPR resistant
Purpose: pDONR for Gateway cloning
Depositing lab: Jesper Svejstrup. Depositing organization: Francis Crick Institute. Publication: SCAF4 and SCAF8, mRNA Anti-Terminator Proteins. Gregersen LH, Mitter R, Ugalde AP, Nojima T, Proudfoot NJ, Agami R, Stewart A, Svejstrup JQ. Cell. 2019 May 10. pii: S0092-8674(19)30457-X. doi: 10.1016/j.cell.2019.04.038. PubMed 31104839.
Backbone
  Vector backbone: pDONR223
  Backbone size w/o insert (bp): 2796
  Total vector size (bp): 6747
  Vector type: Gateway cloning
Growth in bacteria
  Bacterial resistance: Spectinomycin, 50 μg/mL
  Growth temperature: 37°C
  Growth strain: DH5alpha
  Copy number: High Copy
Gene/Insert
  Gene/Insert name: SCAF8 isoform C CRISPR resistant
  Species: H. sapiens (human)
  Insert size (bp): 3951
  Mutation: Synonymous mutations conferring resistance to gRNAs described in Gregersen et al.
  GenBank ID: NM_001286194
  Entrez Gene: SCAF8 (a.k.a. RBM16)
  Cloning method: Gateway Cloning
  Sequencing primers: 5′ M13 forward; 3′ M13 reverse
Terms and licenses: Academic/Nonprofit Terms; Industry Terms: Not Available to Industry
How to cite: pDONR223 SCAF8_isoC_CRISPR resistant was a gift from Jesper Svejstrup (Addgene plasmid # 122466 ; http://n2t.net/addgene:122466 ; RRID:Addgene_122466)
