[The description below was written by a language model from this plasmid's Addgene catalogue record and pLannotate feature annotations shown in this document.]
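Description:
pDONR223 SCAF8_isoC_CRISPR resistant is a Gateway entry clone built on the pDONR223 backbone, carrying the human SCAF8 (also known as RBM16) isoform C coding sequence. It is a bacterial cloning plasmid rather than an expression vector. It replicates in E. coli from a high-copy ColE1/pUC-type origin and is selected with spectinomycin through the aadA (SmR) aminoglycoside adenylyltransferase gene, which sits downstream of a class 1 integron Pc promoter fragment and a short gentamicin-resistance remnant. The total size is 6,747 bp, of which about 3.95 kb is recorded as insert. Both the depositor and the sequencing-derived records give the same set of core features, differing only in where numbering starts.

The SCAF8 open reading frame is flanked by attL1 and attL2 sites, so an LR recombination reaction can move it directionally into any attR-containing destination vector, which then supplies the promoter, tags and host-specific elements. No promoter is annotated upstream of the insert within this plasmid. The only one nearby is a T7 promoter lying just outside attL2 and pointing back toward the insert on the opposite strand. The rrnB T1 and T2 terminators upstream of attL1 insulate the cassette from read-through transcription, and small lacI and lacZα fragments are backbone remnants. The annotated SCAF8 match covers roughly 3.8 kb, somewhat less than the stated insert size.

The insert carries synonymous mutations that leave the protein sequence unchanged but disrupt recognition by the guide RNAs used in the associated study of SCAF4 and SCAF8 as mRNA anti-terminator proteins. This design suits it to re-expressing SCAF8 in CRISPR-targeted cells, for example in rescue experiments, once it has been transferred to a suitable expression vector.
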