Features (pLannotate 1.2.2; 13 found; start..end, strand, type, name):
      1..121     +  rep_origin     RSF ori (fragment): Plasmids containing the RSF 1030 origin of replication can be propagated in E. coli cells that contain additional plasmids with compatible origins.
    123..215     +  CDS            lacI (fragment): lac repressor; lacI; The lac repressor binds to the lac operator to inhibit transcription in E. coli. This inhibition can be relieved by adding lactose or isopropyl-β-D-thiogalactopyranoside (IPTG).
    270..297     -  terminator     rrnB T2 terminator: transcription terminator T2 from the E. coli rrnB gene
    429..472     +  terminator     rrnB T1 terminator: Escherichia coli rrnB; transcription terminator T1 from the E. coli rrnB gene
    519..555     -  CDS            lacZα (fragment): LacZα fragment of β-galactosidase; lacZ fragment
    571..670     +  protein_bind   attL1: mutant version of attL; recombination site for the Gateway® LR reaction LR Clonase™
    811..4623    +  CDS            SCAF8: SCAF8_HUMAN - Also known as CCAP7 From Homo sapiens (Human).
   4628..4727    -  protein_bind   attL2: mutant version of attL; recombination site for the Gateway® LR reaction LR Clonase™
   4745..4763    -  promoter       T7 promoter: promoter for bacteriophage T7 RNA polymerase
   4953..4976    +  promoter       Pc promoter (fragment): intI1 (promoter lies within the coding sequence); class 1 integron promoter
   5152..5208    +  CDS            GmR (fragment): gentamycin acetyltransferase; aacC1; confers resistance to gentamycin
   5215..6006    +  CDS            SmR: aminoglycoside adenylyltransferase (Murphy, 1985); aadA; confers resistance to spectinomycin and streptomycin
   6099..6687    +  rep_origin     ori: high-copy-number ColE1/pMB1/pBR322/pUC origin of replication
>Addgene plasmid #122466 | pDONR223 SCAF8_isoC_CRISPR resistant | depositor full sequence | sequence record 234020 | pDONR223 SCAF8_isoC_CRISPR resistant sequence 6747 bps
TTCTTTCCTGCGTTATCCCCTGATTCTGTGGATAACCGTATTACCGCCTTTGAGTGAGCTGATACCGCTC
GCCGCAGCCGAACGACCGAGCGCAGCGAGTCAGTGAGCGAGGAAGCGGAAGAGCGCCCAATACGCAAACC
GCCTCTCCCCGCGCGTTGGCCGATTCATTAATGCAGCTGGCACGACAGGTTTCCCGACTGGAAAGCGGGC
AGTGAGCGCAACGCAATTAATACGCGTACCGCTAGCCAGGAAGAGTTTGTAGAAACGCAAAAAGGCCATC
CGTCAGGATGGCCTTCTGCTTAGTTTGATGCCTGGCAGTTTATGGCGGGCGTCCTGCCCGCCACCCTCCG
GGCCGTTGCTTCACAACGTTCAAATCCGCTCCCGGCGGATTTGTCCTACTCAGGAGAGCGTTCACCGACA
AACAACAGATAAAACGAAAGGCCCAGTCTTCCGACTGAGCCTTTCGTTTTATTTGATGCCTGGCAGTTCC
CTACTCTCGCGTTAACGCTAGCATGGATGTTTTCCCAGTCACGACGTTGTAAAACGACGGCCAGTCTTAA
GCTCGGGCCCCAAATAATGATTTTATTTTGACTGATAGTGACCTGTTCGTTGCAACAAATTGATGAGCAA
TGCTTTTTTATAATGCCAACTTTGTACAAAAAAGCAGGCTTCACCATGCCGCAGCCGCTGCTGCCAGCGC
TTCCTCCTTTAAGCAGCCCGTCAGGGGCTGGAAGCTGTGGACCATCAGGAGGGGAGTGCAGTGGCCGCCG
CCTCTTCCGCCGCCGGGCTCGGGGCCTCCGCAGCGACAACATGGAGGCCGTGAAGACCTTCAATAGCGAG
TTGTATTCCCTGAATGACTATAAACCACCCATTTCGAAAGCGAAAATGACCCAAATTACTAAGGCAGCCA
TCAAAGCTATTAAGTTCTATAAACATGTGGTACAGAGTGTTGAGAAGTTTATTCAGAAATGTAAACCAGA
ATACAAAGTACCTGGACTTTATGTTATTGACTCCATTGTGCGACAATCCCGACATCAGTTTGGTCAAGAA
AAGGATGTGTTTGCACCCAGATTTAGTAATAACATCATTAGCACTTTCCAGAATTTATATCGTTGCCCTG
GGGATGACAAGAGTAAAATAGTGAGAGTACTAAACTTATGGCAGAAGAATAATGTATTTAAGAGTGAGAT
TATTCAGCCCCTTTTGGATATGGCAGCCGGGATTCCGCCTCCAGTTGTCACACCTGTTTTGGCCAGCACT
ACCACTGCTATGAGCAATACTCCAGGAACTCCAGTCACGCCGGTCACGCCTGCCAATGTGGTTCAGGGAT
TGCCAGACCCATGGGTATCTCAGATAACAAATACAGATACACTTGCGGCTGTAGCTCAGATCTTGCAAAG
TCCTCAAGGCCAGCAGCTTCAACAATTAATACAAACCTTACAGATACAACAACAGAAGCCCCAGCCTTCC
ATTCTGCAGGCCCTAGATGCTGGTCTTGTTGTTCAGTTGCAAGCTCTTACGGCACAACTTACAGCTGCAG
CTGCAGCTGCCAACACTCTTACTCCCTTAGAACAGGGAGTCTCCTTTAACAAGAAGTTGATGGATAGGTT
TGATTTTGGGGAAGACTCTGAGCATAGTGAAGAACCCAAAAAGGAAATTCCAGCTTCACAACTTTCTCAC
GTTTCAGAATCTGTGAACAATTCCATTTTTCATCAGATAGCAGAACAACTACAACAGCAAAACCTAGAAC
ATCTCAGACAGCAGCTCTTGGAGCAGCAACAGCCTCAAAAGGCCACTCCTCAGGATAGTCAGGAAGGAAC
CTTTGGGTCAGAGCATTCAGCGTCACCATCACAAGGGAGTAGTCAGCAGCATTTTCTTGAACCTGAAGTC
AATTTGGATGATTCCATAGATATTCAGCAACAGGATATGGATATAGATGAAGGGCAAGATGGAGTGGAAG
AGGAGGTCTTTGAACAAGAAGCTAAGAAAGTGGCGGTTCGCTCAAGATCAAGAACACATTCACGATCTCG
TTCAAGATCACCAAGAAAACGAAGGTCTAGGTCACGGTCTGGCTCTAGAAAGCGTAAACACAGAAAGCGA
TCACGCTCCCGCTCAAGAGAAAGAAAGAGGAAATCATCACGGTCGTATTCAAGTGAAAGGAGAGCCAGAG
AAAGGGAGAAAGAACGACAGAAAAAGGGATTACCTCCAATTAGATCTAAAACACTAAGTGTATGTAGTAC
TACTCTCTGGGTTGGGCAAGTGGACAAGAAGGCAACACAGCAAGACTTAACCAACCTGTTTGAAGAGTTT
GGACAGATTGAATCCATTAATATGATTCCTCCGCGAGGCTGTGCTTATGTCTGCATGGTTCATCGACAAG
ATGCATTTCGAGCTCTTCAGAAACTCAGTTCTGGATCATATAAAATTGGGTCCAAGGTCATTAAGATCGC
TTGGGCTTTAAACAAAGGTGTAAAAACAGAATACAAACAATTCTGGGATGTGGATCTTGGAGTTACATAT
ATACCATGGGAAAAAGTTAAAGTGGATGACTTGGAAGGTTTTGCAGAAGGAGGCATGATTGATCAGGAGA
CTGTAAATACTGAGTGGGAAACTGTGAAAAGCTCAGAACCTGTTAAAGAGACGGTCCAGACAACTCAGAG
CCCAACTCCAGTTGAAAAGGAGACAGTGGTCACAACCCAGGCAGAGGTTTTCCCTCCTCCTGTTGCTATG
TTGCAGATTCCAGTGGCGCCAGCCGTGCCTACAGTTAGTTTAGTCCCACCAGCATTTCCTGTGTCGATGC
CGGTTCCTCCTCCTGGATTCAGTCCAATCCCTCCACCTCCTTTTTTAAGAGCAAGTTTTAACCCTTCACA
ACCACCACCTGGTTTCATGCCGCCTCCAGTTCCCCCACCTGTTGTGCCACCCCCTACGATTCCACCAGTA
GTACCAACATCTTTAGTGCAGCCGTCATTATCCATGACACCGGAAACTGTGAAAGATGTTGGATTTGGTA
GCCTTGTTATACCAGGCGGTTCTGTTGCCAGCAATCTTGCTACTTCCGCTCTGCCAGCTGGAAATGTTTT
TAATGCTCCAACTAAACAGGCAGAGCCTGAAGAAAAAGTACCTCATCTTATAGACCACCAGATTTCTTCT
GGTGAAAACACCAGATCAGTGATTCCAAATGATATTTCAAGTAATGCTGCAATTTTAGGAGGACAGCCGC
CAAATGTGACAAGCAATTCTGGAATTCTGGGAGTCCAAAGACCAAATGTATCAAGTAATTCTGAAATTCT
TGGGGTCCGGCCATCTAATGTTTCCAGTAGTTCTGGGATTATTGCAGCCCAACCACCAAATATTCTAAAT
AACTCTGGAATATTGGGAATACAGCCACCCAGTGTGTCAAATAGTTCTGGACTTTTGGGAGTGCTACCCC
CAAATATACCTAACAATTCTGGACTTGTAGGAGTACAGCCACCAAATGTTCCAAATACTCCTGGACTTCT
GGGAACACAGCCACCAGCTGGACCTCAAAACTTACCCCCTTTAAGTATCCCTAATCAAAGGATGCCCACA
ATGCCAATGTTAGACATTCGTCCGGGACTAATACCACAGGCACCTGGGCCAAGATTCCCTTTAATACAGC
CTGGAATTCCACCCCAACGGGGAATCCCACCCCCATCGGTACTTGATTCAGCTCTTCATCCACCACCCCG
TGGACCTTTTCCTCCAGGAGATATTTTTAGTCAACCAGAAAGACCTTTTTTAGCTCCTGGAAGACAAAGC
GTAGACAATGTTACTAACCCAGAAAAAAGGATACCACTTGGGAATGATAACATTCAACAGGAAGGAGATA
GAGATTACCGGTTTCCTCCTATAGAAACCAGGGAAAGCATTAGTAGACCTCCCCCTGTGGATGTTAGAGA
TGTGGTTGGGCGGCCTATAGATCCAAGAGAAGGTCCTGGACGGCCTCCACTAGATGGTAGGGATCATTTT
GGAAGACCTCCTGTAGATATAAGAGAGAATCTTGTGAGGCCAGGTATAGATCATCTTGGTCGAAGAGACC
ACTTTGGCTTTAATCCAGAGAAGCCCTGGGGGCATAGAGGAGATTTTGATGAGAGAGAGCATCGGGTTCT
ACCGGTCTATGGTGGTCCAAAAGGCTTACATGAAGAAAGAGGTAGATTTCGGTCTGGAAACTATCGATTT
GATCCTAGAAGTGGTCCTTGGAACCGAGGATTTGGACAAGAAGTTCACAGAGATTTTGATGACCGCAGAA
GACCCTGGGAGAGGCAAAGGGATAGGGATGACAGAGATTTTGATTTCTGCAGAGAAATGAATGGAAATCG
TCTTGGACGAGACAGAATTCAAAACACTTGGGTTCCCCCTCCTCATGCTCGGGTTTTTGATTATTTTGAA
GGGGCCACTTCTCAACGAAAAGGTGATAATGTGCCTCAGGTTAATGGTGAAAATACAGAGAGACATGCTC
AGCCACCACCTATACCAGTACAGAATGATCCTGAACTTTATGAAAAACTGACATCTTCAAATGAAATAAA
CAAGGAGAAGAGTGACACAGTTGCTGATATAGAAAGTGAACCAGTGGTAGAAAGCACAGAAACTGAGGGG
ACATAAAACCCAGCTTTCTTGTACAAAGTTGGCATTATAAGAAAGCATTGCTTATCAATTTGTTGCAACG
AACAGGTCACTATCAGTCAAAATAAAATCATTATTTGCCATCCAGCTGATATCCCCTATAGTGAGTCGTA
TTACATGGTCATAGCTGTTTCCTGGCAGCTCTGGCCCGTGTCTCAAAATCTCTGATGTTACATTGCACAA
GATAAAAATATATCATCATGCCTCCTCTAGACCAGCCAGGACAGAAATGCCTCGACTTCGCTGCTGCCCA
AGGTTGCCGGGTGACGCACACCGTGGAAACGGATGAAGGCACGAACCCAGTGGACATAAGCCTGTTCGGT
TCGTAAGCTGTAATGCAAGTAGCGTATGCGCTCACGCAACTGGTCCAGAACCTTGACCGAACGCAGCGGT
GGTAACGGCGCAGTGGCGGTTTTCATGGCTTGTTATGACTGTTTTTTTGGGGTACAGTCTATGCCTCGGG
CATCCAAGCAGCAAGCGCGTTACGCCGTGGGTCGATGTTTGATGTTATGGAGCAGCAACGATGTTACGCA
GCAGGGCAGTCGCCCTAAAACAAAGTTAAACATCATGAGGGAAGCGGTGATCGCCGAAGTATCGACTCAA
CTATCAGAGGTAGTTGGCGTCATCGAGCGCCATCTCGAACCGACGTTGCTGGCCGTACATTTGTACGGCT
CCGCAGTGGATGGCGGCCTGAAGCCACACAGTGATATTGATTTGCTGGTTACGGTGACCGTAAGGCTTGA
TGAAACAACGCGGCGAGCTTTGATCAACGACCTTTTGGAAACTTCGGCTTCCCCTGGAGAGAGCGAGATT
CTCCGCGCTGTAGAAGTCACCATTGTTGTGCACGACGACATCATTCCGTGGCGTTATCCAGCTAAGCGCG
AACTGCAATTTGGAGAATGGCAGCGCAATGACATTCTTGCAGGTATCTTCGAGCCAGCCACGATCGACAT
TGATCTGGCTATCTTGCTGACAAAAGCAAGAGAACATAGCGTTGCCTTGGTAGGTCCAGCGGCGGAGGAA
CTCTTTGATCCGGTTCCTGAACAGGATCTATTTGAGGCGCTAAATGAAACCTTAACGCTATGGAACTCGC
CGCCCGACTGGGCTGGCGATGAGCGAAATGTAGTGCTTACGTTGTCCCGCATTTGGTACAGCGCAGTAAC
CGGCAAAATCGCGCCGAAGGATGTCGCTGCCGACTGGGCAATGGAGCGCCTGCCGGCCCAGTATCAGCCC
GTCATACTTGAAGCTAGACAGGCTTATCTTGGACAAGAAGAAGATCGCTTGGCCTCGCGCGCAGATCAGT
TGGAAGAATTTGTCCACTACGTGAAAGGCGAGATCACCAAGGTAGTCGGCAAATAACCCTCGAGCCACCC
ATGACCAAAATCCCTTAACGTGAGTTACGCGTCGTTCCACTGAGCGTCAGACCCCGTAGAAAAGATCAAA
GGATCTTCTTGAGATCCTTTTTTTCTGCGCGTAATCTGCTGCTTGCAAACAAAAAAACCACCGCTACCAG
CGGTGGTTTGTTTGCCGGATCAAGAGCTACCAACTCTTTTTCCGAAGGTAACTGGCTTCAGCAGAGCGCA
GATACCAAATACTGTCCTTCTAGTGTAGCCGTAGTTAGGCCACCACTTCAAGAACTCTGTAGCACCGCCT
ACATACCTCGCTCTGCTAATCCTGTTACCAGTGGCTGCTGCCAGTGGCGATAAGTCGTGTCTTACCGGGT
TGGACTCAAGACGATAGTTACCGGATAAGGCGCAGCGGTCGGGCTGAACGGGGGGTTCGTGCACACAGCC
CAGCTTGGAGCGAACGACCTACACCGAACTGAGATACCTACAGCGTGAGCATTGAGAAAGCGCCACGCTT
CCCGAAGGGAGAAAGGCGGACAGGTATCCGGTAAGCGGCAGGGTCGGAACAGGAGAGCGCACGAGGGAGC
TTCCAGGGGGAAACGCCTGGTATCTTTATAGTCCTGTCGGGTTTCGCCACCTCTGACTTGAGCGTCGATT
TTTGTGATGCTCGTCAGGGGGGCGGAGCCTATGGAAAAACGCCAGCAACGCGGCCTTTTTACGGTTCCTG
GCCTTTTGCTGGCCTTTTGCTCACATG
