Features (pLannotate 1.2.2; 12 found; start..end, strand, type, name):
    223..4035    +  CDS            SCAF8: SCAF8_HUMAN - Also known as CCAP7 From Homo sapiens (Human).
   4040..4139    -  protein_bind   attL2: mutant version of attL; recombination site for the Gateway® LR reaction LR Clonase™
   4157..4175    -  promoter       T7 promoter: promoter for bacteriophage T7 RNA polymerase
   4365..4388    +  promoter       Pc promoter (fragment): intI1 (promoter lies within the coding sequence); class 1 integron promoter
   4564..4620    +  CDS            GmR (fragment): gentamycin acetyltransferase; aacC1; confers resistance to gentamycin
   4627..5418    +  CDS            SmR: aminoglycoside adenylyltransferase (Murphy, 1985); aadA; confers resistance to spectinomycin and streptomycin
   5511..6099    +  rep_origin     ori: high-copy-number ColE1/pMB1/pBR322/pUC origin of replication
   6282..6374    +  CDS            lacI (fragment): lac repressor; lacI; The lac repressor binds to the lac operator to inhibit transcription in E. coli. This inhibition can be relieved by adding lactose or isopropyl-β-D-thiogalactopyranoside (IPTG).
   6429..6456    -  terminator     rrnB T2 terminator: transcription terminator T2 from the E. coli rrnB gene
   6588..6631    +  terminator     rrnB T1 terminator: Escherichia coli rrnB; transcription terminator T1 from the E. coli rrnB gene
   6678..6714    -  CDS            lacZα (fragment): LacZα fragment of β-galactosidase; lacZ fragment
   6730..82      +  protein_bind   attL1 (across the origin): mutant version of attL; recombination site for the Gateway® LR reaction LR Clonase™
>Addgene plasmid #122466 | pDONR223 SCAF8_isoC_CRISPR resistant | addgene full sequence | sequence record 237994 | Addgene NGS Result
TGACTGATAGTGACCTGTTCGTTGCAACAAATTGATGAGCAATGCTTTTTTATAATGCCAACTTTGTACA
AAAAAGCAGGCTTCACCATGCCGCAGCCGCTGCTGCCAGCGCTTCCTCCTTTAAGCAGCCCGTCAGGGGC
TGGAAGCTGTGGACCATCAGGAGGGGAGTGCAGTGGCCGCCGCCTCTTCCGCCGCCGGGCTCGGGGCCTC
CGCAGCGACAACATGGAGGCCGTGAAGACCTTCAATAGCGAGTTGTATTCCCTGAATGACTATAAACCAC
CCATTTCGAAAGCGAAAATGACCCAAATTACTAAGGCAGCCATCAAAGCTATTAAGTTCTATAAACATGT
GGTACAGAGTGTTGAGAAGTTTATTCAGAAATGTAAACCAGAATACAAAGTACCTGGACTTTATGTTATT
GACTCCATTGTGCGACAATCCCGACATCAGTTTGGTCAAGAAAAGGATGTGTTTGCACCCAGATTTAGTA
ATAACATCATTAGCACTTTCCAGAATTTATATCGTTGCCCTGGGGATGACAAGAGTAAAATAGTGAGAGT
ACTAAACTTATGGCAGAAGAATAATGTATTTAAGAGTGAGATTATTCAGCCCCTTTTGGATATGGCAGCC
GGGATTCCGCCTCCAGTTGTCACACCTGTTTTGGCCAGCACTACCACTGCTATGAGCAATACTCCAGGAA
CTCCAGTCACGCCGGTCACGCCTGCCAATGTGGTTCAGGGATTGCCAGACCCATGGGTATCTCAGATAAC
AAATACAGATACACTTGCGGCTGTAGCTCAGATCTTGCAAAGTCCTCAAGGCCAGCAGCTTCAACAATTA
ATACAAACCTTACAGATACAACAACAGAAGCCCCAGCCTTCCATTCTGCAGGCCCTAGATGCTGGTCTTG
TTGTTCAGTTGCAAGCTCTTACGGCACAACTTACAGCTGCAGCTGCAGCTGCCAACACTCTTACTCCCTT
AGAACAGGGAGTCTCCTTTAACAAGAAGTTGATGGATAGGTTTGATTTTGGGGAAGACTCTGAGCATAGT
GAAGAACCCAAAAAGGAAATTCCAGCTTCACAACTTTCTCACGTTTCAGAATCTGTGAACAATTCCATTT
TTCATCAGATAGCAGAACAACTACAACAGCAAAACCTAGAACATCTCAGACAGCAGCTCTTGGAGCAGCA
ACAGCCTCAAAAGGCCACTCCTCAGGATAGTCAGGAAGGAACCTTTGGGTCAGAGCATTCAGCGTCACCA
TCACAAGGGAGTAGTCAGCAGCATTTTCTTGAACCTGAAGTCAATTTGGATGATTCCATAGATATTCAGC
AACAGGATATGGATATAGATGAAGGGCAAGATGGAGTGGAAGAGGAGGTCTTTGAACAAGAAGCTAAGAA
AGTGGCGGTTCGCTCAAGATCAAGAACACATTCACGATCTCGTTCAAGATCACCAAGAAAACGAAGGTCT
AGGTCACGGTCTGGCTCTAGAAAGCGTAAACACAGAAAGCGATCACGCTCCCGCTCAAGAGAAAGAAAGA
GGAAATCATCACGGTCGTATTCAAGTGAAAGGAGAGCCAGAGAAAGGGAGAAAGAACGACAGAAAAAGGG
ATTACCTCCAATTAGATCTAAAACACTAAGTGTATGTAGTACTACTCTCTGGGTTGGGCAAGTGGACAAG
AAGGCAACACAGCAAGACTTAACCAACCTGTTTGAAGAGTTTGGACAGATTGAATCCATTAATATGATTC
CTCCGCGAGGCTGTGCTTATGTCTGCATGGTTCATCGACAAGATGCATTTCGAGCTCTTCAGAAACTCAG
TTCTGGATCATATAAAATTGGGTCCAAGGTCATTAAGATCGCTTGGGCTTTAAACAAAGGTGTAAAAACA
GAATACAAACAATTCTGGGATGTGGATCTTGGAGTTACATATATACCATGGGAAAAAGTTAAAGTGGATG
ACTTGGAAGGTTTTGCAGAAGGAGGCATGATTGATCAGGAGACTGTAAATACTGAGTGGGAAACTGTGAA
AAGCTCAGAACCTGTTAAAGAGACGGTCCAGACAACTCAGAGCCCAACTCCAGTTGAAAAGGAGACAGTG
GTCACAACCCAGGCAGAGGTTTTCCCTCCTCCTGTTGCTATGTTGCAGATTCCAGTGGCGCCAGCCGTGC
CTACAGTTAGTTTAGTCCCACCAGCATTTCCTGTGTCGATGCCGGTTCCTCCTCCTGGATTCAGTCCAAT
CCCTCCACCTCCTTTTTTAAGAGCAAGTTTTAACCCTTCACAACCACCACCTGGTTTCATGCCGCCTCCA
GTTCCCCCACCTGTTGTGCCACCCCCTACGATTCCACCAGTAGTACCAACATCTTTAGTGCAGCCGTCAT
TATCCATGACACCGGAAACTGTGAAAGATGTTGGATTTGGTAGCCTTGTTATACCAGGCGGTTCTGTTGC
CAGCAATCTTGCTACTTCCGCTCTGCCAGCTGGAAATGTTTTTAATGCTCCAACTAAACAGGCAGAGCCT
GAAGAAAAAGTACCTCATCTTATAGACCACCAGATTTCTTCTGGTGAAAACACCAGATCAGTGATTCCAA
ATGATATTTCAAGTAATGCTGCAATTTTAGGAGGACAGCCGCCAAATGTGACAAGCAATTCTGGAATTCT
GGGAGTCCAAAGACCAAATGTATCAAGTAATTCTGAAATTCTTGGGGTCCGGCCATCTAATGTTTCCAGT
AGTTCTGGGATTATTGCAGCCCAACCACCAAATATTCTAAATAACTCTGGAATATTGGGAATACAGCCAC
CCAGTGTGTCAAATAGTTCTGGACTTTTGGGAGTGCTACCCCCAAATATACCTAACAATTCTGGACTTGT
AGGAGTACAGCCACCAAATGTTCCAAATACTCCTGGACTTCTGGGAACACAGCCACCAGCTGGACCTCAA
AACTTACCCCCTTTAAGTATCCCTAATCAAAGGATGCCCACAATGCCAATGTTAGACATTCGTCCGGGAC
TAATACCACAGGCACCTGGGCCAAGATTCCCTTTAATACAGCCTGGAATTCCACCCCAACGGGGAATCCC
ACCCCCATCGGTACTTGATTCAGCTCTTCATCCACCACCCCGTGGACCTTTTCCTCCAGGAGATATTTTT
AGTCAACCAGAAAGACCTTTTTTAGCTCCTGGAAGACAAAGCGTAGACAATGTTACTAACCCAGAAAAAA
GGATACCACTTGGGAATGATAACATTCAACAGGAAGGAGATAGAGATTATCGGTTTCCTCCTATAGAAAC
CAGGGAAAGCATTAGTAGACCTCCCCCTGTGGATGTTAGAGATGTGGTTGGGCGGCCTATAGATCCAAGA
GAAGGTCCTGGACGGCCTCCACTAGATGGTAGGGATCATTTTGGAAGACCTCCTGTAGATATAAGAGAGA
ATCTTGTGAGGCCAGGTATAGATCATCTTGGTCGAAGAGACCACTTTGGCTTTAATCCAGAGAAGCCCTG
GGGGCATAGAGGAGATTTTGATGAGAGAGAGCATCGGGTTCTACCGGTCTATGGTGGTCCAAAAGGCTTA
CATGAAGAAAGAGGTAGATTTCGGTCTGGAAACTATCGATTTGATCCTAGAAGTGGTCCTTGGAACCGAG
GATTTGGACAAGAAGTTCACAGAGATTTTGATGACCGCAGAAGACCCTGGGAGAGGCAAAGGGATAGGGA
TGACAGAGATTTTGATTTCTGCAGAGAAATGAATGGAAATCGTCTTGGACGAGACAGAATTCAAAACACT
TGGGTTCCCCCTCCTCATGCTCGGGTTTTTGATTATTTTGAAGGGGCCACTTCTCAACGAAAAGGTGATA
ATGTGCCTCAGGTTAATGGTGAAAATACAGAGAGACATGCTCAGCCACCACCTATACCAGTACAGAATGA
TCCTGAACTTTATGAAAAACTGACATCTTCAAATGAAATAAACAAGGAGAAGAGTGACACAGTTGCTGAT
ATAGAAAGTGAACCAGTGGTAGAAAGCACAGAAACTGAGGGGACATAAAACCCAGCTTTCTTGTACAAAG
TTGGCATTATAAGAAAGCATTGCTTATCAATTTGTTGCAACGAACAGGTCACTATCAGTCAAAATAAAAT
CATTATTTGCCATCCAGCTGATATCCCCTATAGTGAGTCGTATTACATGGTCATAGCTGTTTCCTGGCAG
CTCTGGCCCGTGTCTCAAAATCTCTGATGTTACATTGCACAAGATAAAAATATATCATCATGCCTCCTCT
AGACCAGCCAGGACAGAAATGCCTCGACTTCGCTGCTACCCAAGGTTGCCGGGTGACGCACACCGTGGAA
ACGGATGAAGGCACGAACCCAGTGGACATAAGCCTGTTCGGTTCGTAAGCTGTAATGCAAGTAGCGTATG
CGCTCACGCAACTGGTCCAGAACCTTGACCGAACGCAGCGGTGGTAACGGCGCAGTGGCGGTTTTCATGG
CTTGTTATGACTGTTTTTTTGGGGTACAGTCTATGCCTCGGGCATCCAAGCAGCAAGCGCGTTACGCCGT
GGGTCGATGTTTGATGTTATGGAGCAGCAACGATGTTACGCAGCAGGGCAGTCGCCCTAAAACAAAGTTA
AACATTATGAGGGAAGCGGTGATCGCCGAAGTATCGACTCAACTATCAGAGGTAGTTGGCGTCATCGAGC
GCCATCTCGAACCGACGTTGCTGGCCGTACATTTGTACGGCTCCGCAGTGGATGGCGGCCTGAAGCCACA
CAGTGATATTGATTTGCTGGTTACGGTGACCGTAAGGCTTGATGAAACAACGCGGCGAGCTTTGATCAAC
GACCTTTTGGAAACTTCGGCTTCCCCTGGAGAGAGCGAGATTCTCCGCGCTGTAGAAGTCACCATTGTTG
TGCACGACGACATCATTCCGTGGCGTTATCCAGCTAAGCGCGAACTGCAATTTGGAGAATGGCAGCGCAA
TGACATTCTTGCAGGTATCTTCGAGCCAGCCACGATCGACATTGATCTGGCTATCTTGCTGACAAAAGCA
AGAGAACATAGCGTTGCCTTGGTAGGTCCAGCGGCGGAGGAACTCTTTGATCCGGTTCCTGAACAGGATC
TATTTGAGGCGCTAAATGAAACCTTAACGCTATGGAACTCGCCGCCCGACTGGGCTGGCGATGAGCGAAA
TGTAGTGCTTACGTTGTCCCGCATTTGGTACAGCGCAGTAACCGGCAAAATCGCGCCGAAGGATGTCGCT
GCCGACTGGGCAATGGAGCGCCTGCCGGCCCAGTATCAGCCCGTCATACTTGAAGCTAGACAGGCTTATC
TTGGACAAGAAGAAGATCGCTTGGCCTCGCGCGCAGATCAGTTGGAAGAATTTGTCCACTACGTGAAAGG
CGAGATCACCAAGGTAGTCGGCAAATAACCCTCGAGCCACCCATGACCAAAATCCCTTAACGTGAGTTAC
GCGTCGTTCCACTGAGCGTCAGACCCCGTAGAAAAGATCAAAGGATCTTCTTGAGATCCTTTTTTTCTGC
GCGTAATCTGCTGCTTGCAAACAAAAAAACCACCGCTACCAGCGGTGGTTTGTTTGCCGGATCAAGAGCT
ACCAACTCTTTTTCCGAAGGTAACTGGCTTCAGCAGAGCGCAGATACCAAATACTGTTCTTCTAGTGTAG
CCGTAGTTAGGCCACCACTTCAAGAACTCTGTAGCACCGCCTACATACCTCGCTCTGCTAATCCTGTTAC
CAGTGGCTGCTGCCAGTGGCGATAAGTCGTGTCTTACCGGGTTGGACTCAAGACGATAGTTACCGGATAA
GGCGCAGCGGTCGGGCTGAACGGGGGGTTCGTGCACACAGCCCAGCTTGGAGCGAACGACCTACACCGAA
CTGAGATACCTACAGCGTGAGCTATGAGAAAGCGCCACGCTTCCCGAAGGGAGAAAGGCGGACAGGTATC
CGGTAAGCGGCAGGGTCGGAACAGGAGAGCGCACGAGGGAGCTTCCAGGGGGAAACGCCTGGTATCTTTA
TAGTCCTGTCGGGTTTCGCCACCTCTGACTTGAGCGTCGATTTTTGTGATGCTCGTCAGGGGGGCGGAGC
CTATGGAAAAACGCCAGCAACGCGGCCTTTTTACGGTTCCTGGCCTTTTGCTGGCCTTTTGCTCACATGT
TCTTTCCTGCGTTATCCCCTGATTCTGTGGATAACCGTATTACCGCCTTTGAGTGAGCTGATACCGCTCG
CCGCAGCCGAACGACCGAGCGCAGCGAGTCAGTGAGCGAGGAAGCGGAAGAGCGCCCAATACGCAAACCG
CCTCTCCCCGCGCGTTGGCCGATTCATTAATGCAGCTGGCACGACAGGTTTCCCGACTGGAAAGCGGGCA
GTGAGCGCAACGCAATTAATACGCGTACCGCTAGCCAGGAAGAGTTTGTAGAAACGCAAAAAGGCCATCC
GTCAGGATGGCCTTCTGCTTAGTTTGATGCCTGGCAGTTTATGGCGGGCGTCCTGCCCGCCACCCTCCGG
GCCGTTGCTTCACAACGTTCAAATCCGCTCCCGGCGGATTTGTCCTACTCAGGAGAGCGTTCACCGACAA
ACAACAGATAAAACGAAAGGCCCAGTCTTCCGACTGAGCCTTTCGTTTTATTTGATGCCTGGCAGTTCCC
TACTCTCGCGTTAACGCTAGCATGGATGTTTTCCCAGTCACGACGTTGTAAAACGACGGCCAGTCTTAAG
CTCGGGCCCCAAATAATGATTTTATTT
